>Addgene plasmid #32125 | 413-Met25 Kar2 TorsinA K108A GFP | addgene partial sequence | sequence record 37466 | M13R
ATTACCTCCTAAGGGACAAAGCTGGAGCTCCGGATGCAAGGGTTCGAATCCCTTAGCTCTCATTATTTTT
TGCTTTTTCTCTTGAGGTCACATGATCGCAAAATGGCAAATGGCACGTGAAGCTGTCGATATTGGGGAAC
TGTGGTGGTTGGCAAATGACTAATTAAGTTAGTCAAGGCGCCATCCTCATGAAAACTGTGTAACATAATA
ACCGAAGTGTCGAAAAGGTGGCACCTTGTCCAATTGAACACGCTCGATGAAAAAAATAAGATATATATAA
GGTTAAGTAAAGCGTCTGTTAGAAAGGAAGTTTTTCCTTTTTCTTGCTCTCTTGTCTTTTCATCTACTAT
TTCCTTCGTGTAATACAGGGTCGTCAGATACATAGATACAATTCTATTACCCCCATCCATACTCTAGAAC
TAGTGGATCCCCCATCACAAGTTTGTACAAAAAAGCAGGCTTCACAAAATGTTTTTCAACAGACTAAGCG
CTGGCAAGCTGCTGGTACCACTCTCCGTGGTCCTGTACGCCCTTTTCGTGGTAATATTACCTTTACAGAA
TTCTTTCCACTCCTCCAATGTTTTAGTTAGAGGTGTGGAGCCCATCAGCCTGGGACTGGCCCTGGCCGGC
GTCCTCACCGGCTACATCTACCCGCGTCTCTACTGCCTCTTCGCCGAGTGCTGCGGGCAGAAGCGGAGCC
TTAGCCGGGAGGCACTGCAGAAGGATCTGGACGACAACCTCTTTGGACAGCATCTTGCAAAGAAAATCAT
CTTAAATGCCGTGTTTGGTTTCATAAACAACCCAAAGCCCAAGAAACCTCTCACGCTCTCCCTGCACGGG
TGGACAGGCACCGGCGCTAATTTCGTCAGCAAGATCATCGCAGAG
