>Addgene plasmid #32125 | 413-Met25 Kar2 TorsinA K108A GFP | addgene partial sequence | sequence record 39642 | M13-F
GGCGAATTGGGTACCGGCCGCAAATTAAAGCCTTCGAGCGTCCCAAAACCTTCTCAAGCAAGGTTTTCAG
TATAATGTTACATGCGTACACGCGTCTGTACAGAAAAAAAAGAAAAATTTGAAATATAAATAACGTTCTT
AATACTAACATAACTATAAAAAAATAAATAGGGACCTAGACTTCAGGTTGTCTAACTCCTTCCTTTTCGG
TTAGAGCGGATGTGGGGGGAGGGCGTGAATGTAAGCGTGACATAACTAATTACATGACTCGAGTTACTTG
TACAGCTCGTCCATGCCGAGAGTGATCCCGGCGGCGGTCACGAACTCCAGCAGGACCATGTGATCGCGCT
TCTCGTTGGGGTCTTTGCTCAGGGCGGACTGGGTGCTCAGGTAGTGGTTGTCGGGCAGCAGCACGGGGCC
GTCGCCGATGGGGGTGTTCTGCTGGTAGTGGTCGGCGAGCTGCACGCTGCCGTCCTCGATGTTGTGGCGG
ATCTTGAAGTTCACCTTGATGCCGTTCTTCTGCTTGTCGGCCATGATATAGACGTTGTGGCTGTTGTAGT
TGTACTCCAGCTTGTGCCCCAGGATGTTGCCGTCCTCCTTGAAGTCGATGCCCTTCAGCTCGATGCGGTT
CACCAGGGTGTCGCCCTCGAACTTCACCTCGGCGCGGGTCTTGTAGTTGCCGTCGTCCTTGAAGAAGATG
GTGCGCTCCTGGACGTAGCCTTCGGGCATGGCGGACTTGAAGAAGTCGTGCTGCTTCATGTGGTCGGGGT
AGCGGCTGAAGCACTGCACGCCGT
