[The description below was written by a language model from this plasmid's Addgene catalogue record.]
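Description:
413-Met25 Kar2 TorsinA K108A GFP is a yeast expression plasmid built on the 413-Met25 backbone. It is a shuttle vector: in E. coli it is selected with ampicillin and is recorded as high copy, while in yeast it is maintained through the HIS3 auxotrophic marker, which allows growth of his3 strains without histidine. The record does not list the origins of replication or the yeast maintenance elements. The backbone name points to the MET25 promoter, a methionine-repressible yeast promoter, as the driver of the insert, although no feature table is provided to confirm the promoter or terminator.

The insert is human TorsinA (TOR1A, the gene associated with DYT1 dystonia) carrying a K108A substitution, cloned between XbaI and XhoI sites that both remain intact. The protein is flanked by two fusion partners: a Kar2 element at the N terminus and GFP at the C terminus. Kar2 is the yeast ER-lumenal BiP homologue, so the N-terminal Kar2 portion most plausibly supplies a yeast signal sequence to direct this ER-resident AAA+ protein into the yeast secretory pathway, though the record does not say how much of Kar2 is included. The GFP tag allows localisation and expression to be followed by fluorescence. The record does not state the functional consequence of K108A.

The associated publication examined whether TorsinA and its interacting protein printor affect ER stress or protein trafficking in yeast, so this construct fits use as a mutant TorsinA variant for comparison in those assays.
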