Addgene plasmid #32125: 413-Met25 Kar2 TorsinA K108A GFP
Depositing lab: Susan Lindquist. Depositing organization: Massachusetts Institute of Technology. Publication: TorsinA and the TorsinA-Interacting Protein Printor Have No Impact on Endoplasmic Reticulum Stress or Protein Trafficking in Yeast. Valastyan JS, Lindquist S. PLoS One. 2011;6(7):e22744. Epub 2011 Jul 26. 10.1371/journal.pone.0022744 PubMed 21818381.
Backbone
  Vector backbone: 413-Met25
  Vector type: Yeast Expression
  Selectable markers: HIS3
Growth in bacteria
  Bacterial resistance: Ampicillin, 100 μg/mL
  Growth temperature: 37°C
  Growth strain: DH5alpha
  Copy number: High Copy
Gene/Insert
  Gene/Insert name: TorsinA
  Species: H. sapiens (human)
  Mutation: K108A
  Entrez Gene: TOR1A (a.k.a. AMC5, DQ2, DYT1)
  Tag / fusion protein: Kar2 (N terminal on insert); GFP (C terminal on insert)
  Cloning method: Restriction Enzyme; 5′ cloning site XbaI (not destroyed); 3′ cloning site XhoI (not destroyed)
  Sequencing primers: 5′ M13-rev; 3′ M13-F20
Terms and licenses: Academic/Nonprofit Terms; Industry Terms: Not Available to Industry
How to cite: 413-Met25 Kar2 TorsinA K108A GFP was a gift from Susan Lindquist (Addgene plasmid # 32125 ; http://n2t.net/addgene:32125 ; RRID:Addgene_32125)
